>Addgene plasmid #154194 | Dual-sgRNA_hU6-mU6 | addgene full sequence | sequence record 308648 | Addgene NGS Result
CCTTATTAGGAAGGCAACAGACGGGTCTGACATGGATTGGACGAACCACTGAATTGCCGCATTGCAGAGA
TATTGTATTTAAGTGCCTAGCTCGATACATAAACGGGTCTCTCTGGTTAGACCAGATCTGAGCCTGGGAG
CTCTCTGGCTAACTAGGGAACCCACTGCTTAAGCCTCAATAAAGCTTGCCTTGAGTGCTTCAAGTAGTGT
GTGCCCGTCTGTTGTGTGACTCTGGTAACTAGAGATCCCTCAGACCCTTTTAGTCAGTGTGGAAAATCTC
TAGCAGTGGCGCCCGAACAGGGACTTGAAAGCGAAAGGGAAACCAGAGGAGCTCTCTCGACGCAGGACTC
GGCTTGCTGAAGCGCGCACGGCAAGAGGCGAGGGGCGGCGACTGGTGAGTACGCCAAAAATTTTGACTAG
CGGAGGCTAGAAGGAGAGAGATGGGTGCGAGAGCGTCAGTATTAAGCGGGGGAGAATTAGATCGCGATGG
GAAAAAATTCGGTTAAGGCCAGGGGGAAAGAAAAAATATAAATTAAAACATATAGTATGGGCAAGCAGGG
AGCTAGAACGATTCGCAGTTAATCCTGGCCTGTTAGAAACATCAGAAGGCTGTAGACAAATACTGGGACA
GCTACAACCATCCCTTCAGACAGGATCAGAAGAACTTAGATCATTATATAATACAGTAGCAACCCTCTAT
TGTGTGCATCAAAGGATAGAGATAAAAGACACCAAGGAAGCTTTAGACAAGATAGAGGAAGAGCAAAACA
AAAGTAAGACCACCGCACAGCAAGCGGCCGCTGATCTTCAGACCTGGAGGAGGAGATATGAGGGACAATT
GGAGAAGTGAATTATATAAATATAAAGTAGTAAAAATTGAACCATTAGGAGTAGCACCCACCAAGGCAAA
GAGAAGAGTGGTGCAGAGAGAAAAAAGAGCAGTGGGAATAGGAGCTTTGTTCCTTGGGTTCTTGGGAGCA
GCAGGAAGCACTATGGGCGCAGCGTCAATGACGCTGACGGTACAGGCCAGACAATTATTGTCTGGTATAG
TGCAGCAGCAGAACAATTTGCTGAGGGCTATTGAGGCGCAACAGCATCTGTTGCAACTCACAGTCTGGGG
CATCAAGCAGCTCCAGGCAAGAATCCTGGCTGTGGAAAGATACCTAAAGGATCAACAGCTCCTGGGGATT
TGGGGTTGCTCTGGAAAACTCATTTGCACCACTGCTGTGCCTTGGAATGCTAGTTGGAGTAATAAATCTC
TGGAACAGATTTGGAATCACACGACCTGGATGGAGTGGGACAGAGAAATTAACAATTACACAAGCTTAAT
ACACTCCTTAATTGAAGAATCGCAAAACCAGCAAGAAAAGAATGAACAAGAATTATTGGAATTAGATAAA
TGGGCAAGTTTGTGGAATTGGTTTAACATAACAAATTGGCTGTGGTATATAAAATTATTCATAATGATAG
TAGGAGGCTTGGTAGGTTTAAGAATAGTTTTTGCTGTACTTTCTATAGTGAATAGAGTTAGGCAGGGATA
TTCACCATTATCGTTTCAGACCCACCTCCCAACCCCGAGGGGACCCAGAGAGGGCCTATTTCCCATGATT
CCTTCATATTTGCATATACGATACAAGGCTGTTAGAGAGATAATTAGAATTAATTTGACTGTAAACACAA
AGATATTAGTACAAAATACGTGACGTAGAAAGTAATAATTTCTTGGGTAGTTTGCAGTTTTAAAATTATG
TTTTAAAATGGACTATCATATGCTTACCGTAACTTGAAAGTATTTCGATTTCTTGGCTTTATATATCTTG
TGGAAAGGACGAAACACCGGAGACGTTTCATGTCTTCTAACTTCGAAATCGATGTAGTCTTCCGTCTCTG
TTTAAGAGCTATGCTGGAAACAGCATAGCAAGTTTAAATAAGGCTAGTCCGTTATCAACTTGAAAAAGTG
GCACCGAGTCGGTGCTTTTTTTGAATTCTAGATCTTGAGACAAATGGCAGTATTCATCCACAATTTTAAA
AGAAAAGGGGGGATTGGGGGGTACAGTGCAGGGGAAAGAATAGTAGACATAATAGCAACAGACATACAAA
CTAAAGAATTACAAAAACAAATTACAAAAATTCAAAATTTTCGGGTTTATTACAGGGACAGCAGAGATCC
ACTTTGGCGCCGGCGATCCGACGCCGCCATCTCTAGGCCCGCGCCGGCCCCCTCGCACAGACTTGTGGGA
GAAGCTCGGCTACTCCCCTGCCCCGGTTAATTTGCATATAATATTTCCTAGTAACTATAGAGGCTTAATG
TGCGATAAAAGACAGATAATCTGTTCTTTTTAATACTAGCTACATTTTACATGATAGGCTTGGATTTCTA
TAAGAGATACAAATACTAAATTATTATTTTAAAAAACAGCACAAAAGGAAACTCACCCTAACTGTAAAGT
AATTGTGTGTTTTGAGACTATAAATATCCCTTGGAGAAAAGCCTTGTTGTCTTCCACCGGGGACGAGTGT
CTAAGAAGACTAAGAGCTATGCTGGAAACAGCATAGCAAGTTTAAATAAGGCTAGTCCGTTATCAACTTG
AAAAAGTGGCACCGAGTCGGTGCTTTTTTCTCGAGTGGCTCCGGTGCCCGTCAGTGGGCAGAGCGCACAT
CGCCCACAGTCCCCGAGAAGTTGGGGGGAGGGGTCGGCAATTGAACCGGTGCCTAGAGAAGGTGGCGCGG
GGTAAACTGGGAAAGTGATGTCGTGTACTGGCTCCGCCTTTTTCCCGAGGGTGGGGGAGAACCGTATATA
AGTGCAGTAGTCGCCGTGAACGTTCTTTTTCGCAACGGGTTTGCCGCCAGAACACAGGTGTCGTGACGCG
GCCACCATGAACCCAGCCATCAGCGTCGCTCTCCTGCTCTCAGTCTTGCAGGTGTCCCGAGGGCAGAAGG
TGACCAGCCTGACAGCCTGCCTGGTGAACCAAAACCTTCGCCTGGACTGCCGCCATGAGAATAACACCAA
GGATAACTCCATCCAGCATGAGTTCAGCCTGACCCGAGAGAAGAGGAAGCACGTGCTCTCAGGCACCCTC
GGGATACCCGAGCACACGTACCGCTCCCGCGTCACCCTCTCCAACCAGCCCTATATCAAGGTCCTTACCC
TAGCCAACTTCACCACCAAGGATGAGGGCGACTACTTTTGTGAGCTTCGAGTCTCGGGCGCGAATCCCAT
GAGCTCCAACAAAAGTATCAGTGTGTATAGAGACAAACTGGTCAAGTGTGGCGGCATAAGCCTGCTGGTT
CAGAACACATCCTGGATGCTGCTGCTGCTGCTTTCCCTCTCCCTCCTCCAAGCCCTGGACTTCATTTCTC
TGTGATTAAGTCGACAATCAACCTCTGGATTACAAAATTTGTGAAAGATTGACTGGTATTCTTAACTATG
TTGCTCCTTTTACGCTATGTGGATACGCTGCTTTAATGCCTTTGTATCATGCTATTGCTTCCCGTATGGC
TTTCATTTTCTCCTCCTTGTATAAATCCTGGTTGCTGTCTCTTTATGAGGAGTTGTGGCCCGTTGTCAGG
CAACGTGGCGTGGTGTGCACTGTGTTTGCTGACGCAACCCCCACTGGTTGGGGCATTGCCACCACCTGTC
AGCTCCTTTCCGGGACTTTCGCTTTCCCCCTCCCTATTGCCACGGCGGAACTCATCGCCGCCTGCCTTGC
CCGCTGCTGGACAGGGGCTCGGCTGTTGGGCACTGACAATTCCGTGGTGTTGTCGGGGAAATCATCGTCC
TTTCCTTGGCTGCTCGCCTGTGTTGCCACCTGGATTCTGCGCGGGACGTCCTTCTGCTACGTCCCTTCGG
CCCTCAATCCAGCGGACCTTCCTTCCCGCGGCCTGCTGCCGGCTCTGCGGCCTCTTCCGCGTCTACGCCT
TCGCCCTCAGACGAGTCGGATCTCCCTTTGGGCCGCCTCCCCGCGTCGACTTTAAGACCAATGACTTACA
AGGCAGCTGTAGATCTTAGCCACTTTTTAAAAGAAAAGGGGGGACTGGAAGGGCTAATTCACTCCCAACG
AAGTCAAGATCTGCTTTTTGCTTGTACTGGGTCTCTCTGGTTAGACCAGATCTGAGCCTGGGAGCTCTCT
GGCTAACTAGGGAACCCACTGCTTAAGCCTCAATAAAGCTTGCCTTGAGTGCTTCAAGTAGTGTGTGCCC
GTCTGTTGTGTGACTCTGGTAACTAGAGATCCCTCAGACCCTTTTAGTCAGTGTGGAAAATCTCTAGCAG
TACGTATAGTAGTTCATGTCATCTTATTATTCAGTATTTATAACTTGCAAAGAAATGAATATCAGAGAGT
GAGAGGAACTTGTTTATTGCAGCTTATAATGGTTACAAATAAAGCAATAGCATCACAAATTTCACAAATA
AAGCATTTTTTTCACTGCATTCTAGTTGTGGTTTGTCCAAACTCATCAATGTATCTTATCATGTCTGGCT
CTAGCTATCCCGCCCCTAACTCCGCCCATCCCGCCCCTAACTCCGCCCAGTTCCGCCCATTCTCCGCCCC
ATGGCTGACTAATTTTTTTTATTTATGCAGAGGCCGAGGCCGCCTCGGCCTCTGAGCTATTCCAGAAGTA
GTGAGGAGGCTTTTTTGGAGGCCTAGGGACGTACCCAATTCGCCCTATAGTGAGTCGTATTACGCGCGCT
CACTGGCCGTCGTTTTACAACGTCGTGACTGGGAAAACCCTGGCGTTACCCAACTTAATCGCCTTGCAGC
ACATCCCCCTTTCGCCAGCTGGCGTAATAGCGAAGAGGCCCGCACCGATCGCCCTTCCCAACAGTTGCGC
AGCCTGAATGGCGAATGGG
[124 nt withheld, positions 4850-4973]
C
[91 nt withheld, positions 4975-5065]
A
[49 nt withheld, positions 5067-5115]
CCTTTGACGTTGGAGTCCACGTTCTTT
[37 nt withheld, positions 5143-5179]
ACCCTATCTCGGTCTATTCTTTTGATTTATAAGGGATTTTGCCGATTTCGGCCTATTGGTTAAAAAATGA
GCTGATTTAACAAAAATTTAACGCGAATTTTAACAAAATATTAACGCTTACAATTTAGGTGGCACTTTTC
GGGGAAATGTGCGCGGAACCCCTATTTGTTTATTTTTCTAAATACATTCAAATATGTATCCGCTCATGAG
ACAATAACCCTGATAAATGCTTCAATAATATTGAAAAAGGAAGAGTATGAGTATTCAACATTTCCGTGTC
GCCCTTATTCCCTTTTTTGCGGCATTTTGCCTTCCTGTTTTTGCTCACCCAGAAACGCTGGTGAAAGTAA
AAGATGCTGAAGATCAGTTGGGTGCACGAGTGGGTTACATCGAACTGGATCTCAACAGCGGTAAGATCCT
TGAGAGTTTTCGCCCCGAAGAACGTTTTCCAATGATGAGCACTTTTAAAGTTCTGCTATGTGGCGCGGTA
TTATCCCGTATTGACGCCGGGCAAGAGCAACTCGGTCGCCGCATACACTATTCTCAGAATGACTTGGTTG
AGTACTCACCAGTCACAGAAAAGCATCTTACGGATGGCATGACAGTAAGAGAATTATGCAGTGCTGCCAT
AACCATGAGTGATAACACTGCGGCCAACTTACTTCTGACAACGATCGGAGGACCGAAGGAGCTAACCGCT
TTTTTGCACAACATGGGGGATCATGTAACTCGCCTTGATCGTTGGGAACCGGAGCTGAATGAAGCCATAC
CAAACGACGAGCGTGACACCACGATGCCTGTAGCAATGGCAACAACGTTGCGCAAACTATTAACTGGCGA
ACTACTTACTCTAGCTTCCCGGCAACAATTAATAGACTGGATGGAGGCGGATAAAGTTGCAGGACCACTT
CTGCGCTCGGCCCTTCCGGCTGGCTGGTTTATTGCTGATAAATCTGGAGCCGGTGAGCGTGGGTCTCGCG
GTATCATTGCAGCACTGGGGCCAGATGGTAAGCCCTCCCGTATCGTAGTTATCTACACGACGGGGAGTCA
GGCAACTATGGATGAACGAAATAGACAGATCGCTGAGATAGGTGCCTCACTGATTAAGCATTGGTAACTG
TCAGACCAAGTTTACTCATATATACTTTAGATTGATTTAAAACTTCATTTTTAATTTAAAAGGATCTAGG
TGAAGATCCTTTTTGATAATCTCATGACCAAAATCCCTTAACGTGAGTTTTCGTTCCACTGAGCGTCAGA
CCCCGTAGAAAAGATCAAAGGATCTTCTTGAGATCCTTTTTTTCTGCGCGTAATCTGCTGCTTGCAAACA
AAAAAACCACCGCTACCAGCGGTGGTTTGTTTGCCGGATCAAGAGCTACCAACTCTTTTTCCGAAGGTAA
CTGGCTTCAGCAGAGCGCAGATACCAAATACTGTTCTTCTAGTGTAGCCGTAGTTAGGCCACCACTTCAA
GAACTCTGTAGCACCGCCTACATACCTCGCTCTGCTAATCCTGTTACCAGTGGCTGCTGCCAGTGGCGAT
AAGTCGTGTCTTACCGGGTTGGACTCAAGACGATAGTTACCGGATAAGGCGCAGCGGTCGGGCTGAACGG
GGGGTTCGTGCACACAGCCCAGCTTGGAGCGAACGACCTACACCGAACTGAGATACCTACAGCGTGAGCT
ATGAGAAAGCGCCACGCTTCCCGAAGGGAGAAAGGCGGACAGGTATCCGGTAAGCGGCAGGGTCGGAACA
GGAGAGCGCACGAGGGAGCTTCCAGGGGGAAACGCCTGGTATCTTTATAGTCCTGTCGGGTTTCGCCACC
TCTGACTTGAGCGTCGATTTTTGTGATGCTCGTCAGGGGGGCGGAGCCTATGGAAAAACGCCAGCAACGC
GGCCTTTTTACGGTTCCTGGCCTTTTGCTGGCCTTTTGCTCACATGTTCTTTCCTGCGTTATCCCCTGAT
TCTGTGGATAACCGTATTACCGCCTTTGAGTGAGCTGATACCGCTCGCCGCAGCCGAACGACCGAGCGCA
GCGAGTCAGTGAGCGAGGAAGCGGAAGAGCGCCCAATACGCAAACCGCCTCTCCCCGCGCGTTGGCCGAT
TCATTAATGCAGCTGGCACGACAGGTTTCCCGACTGGAAAGCGGGCAGTGAGCGCAACGCAATTAATGTG
AGTTAGCTCACTCATTAGGCACCCCAGGCTTTACACTTTATGCTTCCGGCTCGTATGTTGTGTGGAATTG
TGAGCGGATAACAATTTCACACAGGAAACAGCTATGACCATGATTACGCCAAGCGCGCAATTAACCCTCA
CTAAAGGGAACAAAAGCTGGAGCTGCAAGCTTAATGTAGTCTTATGCAATACTCTTGTAGTCTTGCAACA
TGGTAACGATGAGTTAGCAACATGCCTTACAAGGAGAGAAAAAGCACCGTGCATGCCGATTGGTGGAAGT
AAGGTGGTACGATCGTG
Features (pLannotate 1.2.2; 29 found; start..end, strand, type, name):
    105..285     +  LTR            5' LTR (truncated): truncated 5' long terminal repeat (LTR) from HIV-1
    332..457     +  misc_feature   HIV-1 Ψ: packaging signal of human immunodeficiency virus type 1
    441..804     +  CDS            HIV-1 gag (fragment): gag protein from human immunodeficiency virus 1; gag
    950..1183    +  misc_feature   RRE: The Rev response element (RRE) of HIV-1 allows for Rev-dependent mRNA export from the nucleus to the cytoplasm.
   1560..1586    +  CDS            Rev (fragment): human immunodeficiency virus 1 (HIV-1) Rev protein; rev; enhances nuclear export of unspliced and incompletely spliced viral mRNAs
   1590..1830    +  promoter       U6 promoter: RNA polymerase III promoter for human U6 snRNA
   1908..1975    +  misc_RNA       tracrRNA (fragment): trans-activating CRISPR RNA for the Streptococcus pyogenes CRISPR/Cas9 system
   2024..2141    +  misc_feature   cPPT/CTS: central polypurine tract and central termination sequence of HIV-1
   2185..2498    +  promoter       U6 promoter: RNA polymerase III promoter for mouse U6 snRNA (Das et al., 1988)
   2546..2613    +  misc_RNA       tracrRNA (fragment): trans-activating CRISPR RNA for the Streptococcus pyogenes CRISPR/Cas9 system
   2646..2857    +  promoter       EF-1α core promoter: core promoter for human elongation factor EF-1α
   2877..3365    +  CDS            Thy1.1: mouse GPI-anchored cell surface glycoprotein of the immunoglobulin superfamily This allele of Thy1 is also known as CD90.1.
   3376..3964    +  misc_feature   WPRE: woodchuck hepatitis virus posttranscriptional regulatory element
   3960..4103    +  CDS            nef (fragment): NEF_HV1LA - Experimental evidence at protein level: Swiss-Prot protein existence level 1. Extracellular Nef protein targets CD4(+) T-lymphocytes for apoptosis by interacting with CXCR4 surface receptors. From Human immunodeficiency virus type 1 group M subtype B (isolate Lai) (HIV-1).
   4089..4269    +  LTR            5' LTR (truncated): truncated 5' long terminal repeat (LTR) from HIV-1
   4347..4468    +  polyA_signal   SV40 poly(A) signal: SV40 polyadenylation signal
   4508..4643    +  rep_origin     SV40 ori: SV40 origin of replication
   4664..4682    -  promoter       T7 promoter: promoter for bacteriophage T7 RNA polymerase
   4690..4845    +  CDS            lacZα (fragment): LacZα fragment of β-galactosidase; lacZ fragment
   4850..5278    +  rep_origin     f1 ori (sequence partly withheld): f1 bacteriophage origin of replication; arrow indicates direction of (+) strand synthesis
   5331..5435    +  promoter       AmpR promoter: bla
   5436..6296    +  CDS            AmpR: β-lactamase; bla; confers resistance to ampicillin, carbenicillin, and related antibiotics
   6467..7055    +  rep_origin     ori: high-copy-number ColE1/pMB1/pBR322/pUC origin of replication
   7238..7330    +  CDS            lacI (fragment): lac repressor; lacI; The lac repressor binds to the lac operator to inhibit transcription in E. coli. This inhibition can be relieved by adding lactose or isopropyl-β-D-thiogalactopyranoside (IPTG).
   7343..7364    +  protein_bind   CAP binding site: CAP binding activates transcription in the presence of cAMP. E. coli catabolite activator protein
   7379..7409    +  promoter       lac promoter: promoter for the E. coli lac operon
   7417..7433    +  protein_bind   lac operator: The lac repressor binds to the lac operator to inhibit transcription in E. coli. This inhibition can be relieved by adding lactose or isopropyl-β-D-thiogalactopyranoside (IPTG). lac repressor encoded by lacI
   7478..7496    +  promoter       T3 promoter: promoter for bacteriophage T3 RNA polymerase
   7524..104     +  promoter       RSV promoter (across the origin): Rous sarcoma virus enhancer/promoter
