[The description below was written by a language model from this plasmid's Addgene catalogue record and pLannotate feature annotations shown in this document.]
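Description:
Dual-sgRNA_hU6-mU6 is an empty lentiviral backbone built on pRRL for expressing two single guide RNAs in mammalian cells from one integrated provirus. In bacteria it is maintained through a high-copy ColE1/pUC-type origin and selected with ampicillin via the β-lactamase gene. The plasmid portion also carries an f1 origin, an SV40 origin, and remnants of a lac/lacZα cloning region flanked by T7 and T3 promoters. The sequenced record is 7,646 nt.

The viral genome is transcribed from an RSV enhancer/promoter fused to a truncated HIV-1 5' LTR, an arrangement typical of Tat-independent third-generation vectors. This is followed by the Ψ packaging signal with a partial gag sequence and the Rev response element. Downstream sit two RNA polymerase III cassettes, one with a human U6 promoter and one with a mouse U6 promoter. Each is followed by a Streptococcus pyogenes Cas9 tracrRNA-derived scaffold, and the cPPT/CTS element lies between the two cassettes. Using two different U6 promoters reduces repeated sequence within the vector. According to the record, the cloning sites are designed so both guide spacers can be inserted in a single step, though the enzymes or cloning method are not stated.

After the guide cassettes, an EF-1α core promoter drives mouse Thy1.1 (CD90.1), a GPI-anchored surface protein, with a WPRE to enhance transcript expression. A truncated 3' LTR and an SV40 polyadenylation signal close the unit. No drug resistance marker for mammalian cells is present, so Thy1.1 is the recorded selectable marker and can be detected with antibodies to identify or enrich transduced cells. The vector encodes no Cas9, which must be supplied separately. The associated work concerns CRISPRa-inducible reporters for isolating clones from barcoded populations.
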