Addgene plasmid #154194: Dual-sgRNA_hU6-mU6
Purpose: (Empty Backbone) Lentiviral expression plasmid for two sgRNAs from a hU6 and a mU6 promoter. The cloning site design allows a one-step cloning strategy of both sgRNAs. Expresses a Thy1.1 marker.
Depositing lab: Anna Obenauf. Publication: Isolating live cell clones from barcoded populations using CRISPRa-inducible reporters. Umkehrer C, Holstein F, Formenti L, Jude J, Froussios K, Neumann T, Cronin SM, Haas L, Lipp JJ, Burkard TR, Fellner M, Wiesner T, Zuber J, Obenauf AC. Nat Biotechnol. 2020 Jul 27. pii: 10.1038/s41587-020-0614-0. doi: 10.1038/s41587-020-0614-0. PubMed 32719478.
Backbone
  Vector backbone: pRRL
  Backbone size (bp): 4507
  Vector type: Mammalian Expression, Lentiviral
  Selectable markers: Thy1.1
Growth in bacteria
  Bacterial resistance: Ampicillin, 100 μg/mL
  Growth temperature: 37°C
  Growth strain: NEB Stable
  Copy number: Unknown
Resource information
  A portion of this plasmid was derived from a plasmid made by: Johannes Zuber at Institute of Molecular Pathology, Vienna
Terms and licenses: Academic/Nonprofit Terms; Industry Terms: Not Available to Industry
How to cite: Dual-sgRNA_hU6-mU6 was a gift from Anna Obenauf (Addgene plasmid # 154194 ; http://n2t.net/addgene:154194 ; RRID:Addgene_154194)
