>Addgene plasmid #154194 | Dual-sgRNA_hU6-mU6 | depositor partial sequence | sequence record 298305 | Thy1.1
ATGAACCCAGCCATCAGCGTCGCTCTCCTGCTCTCAGTCTTGCAGGTGTCCCGAGGGCAGAAGGTGACCA
GCCTGACAGCCTGCCTGGTGAACCAAAACCTTCGCCTGGACTGCCGCCATGAGAATAACACCAAGGATAA
CTCCATCCAGCATGAGTTCAGCCTGACCCGAGAGAAGAGGAAGCACGTGCTCTCAGGCACCCTCGGGATA
CCCGAGCACACGTACCGCTCCCGCGTCACCCTCTCCAACCAGCCCTATATCAAGGTCCTTACCCTAGCCA
ACTTCACCACCAAGGATGAGGGCGACTACTTTTGTGAGCTTCGAGTCTCGGGCGCGAATCCCATGAGCTC
CAACAAAAGTATCAGTGTGTATAGAGACAAACTGGTCAAGTGTGGCGGCATAAGCCTGCTGGTTCAGAAC
ACATCCTGGATGCTGCTGCTGCTGCTTTCCCTCTCCCTCCTCCAAGCCCTGGACTTCATTTCTCTGTGA
